>Addgene plasmid #56490 | sfGFP-VSVG-16 | depositor partial sequence | sequence record 87383 | insert sequence
GGTTGGTTCAGTAGTTGGAAGAGCTCTATTGCCTCTTTTTTCTTTATCATAGGGTTAATCATTGGACTAT
TCTTGGTTCTCCGAGTTGGTATTTATCTTTGCATTAAATTAAAGCACACCAAGAAAAGACAGATTTATAC
AGACATAGAGATGAACCGACTTGGAAACAGAATTCTGCAGTCGACGGTACCGCGGGCCCGGGATCCACCG
GTCGCCACCATGGTGAGCAAGGGCGAGGAGCTGTTCACCGGGGTGGTGCCCATCCTGGTCGAGCTGGACG
GCGACGTAAACGGCCACAAGTTCAGCGTGCGCGGCGAGGGCGAGGGCGATGCCACCAACGGCAAGCTGAC
CCTGAAGTTCATCTGCACCACCGGCAAGCTGCCCGTGCCCTGGCCCACCCTCGTGACCACCCTGACCTAC
GGCGTGCAGTGCTTCAGCCGCTACCCCGACCACATGAAGCGCCACGACTTCTTCAAGTCCGCCATGCCCG
AAGGCTACGTCCAGGAGCGCACCATCAGCTTCAAGGACGACGGCACCTACAAGACCCGCGCCGAGGTGAA
GTTCGAGGGCGACACCCTGGTGAACCGCATCGAGCTGAAGGGCATCGACTTCAAGGAGGACGGCAACATC
CTGGGGCACAAGCTGGAGTACAACTTCAACAGCCACAACGTCTATATCACCGCCGACAAGCAGAAGAACG
GCATCAAGGCCAACTTCAAGATCCGCCACAACGTGGAGGACGGCAGCGTGCAGCTCGCCGACCACTACCA
GCAGAACACCCCCATCGGCGACGGCCCCGTGCTGCTGCCCGACAACCACTACCTGAGCACCCAGTCCGTG
CTGAGCAAAGACCCCAACGAGAAGCGCGATCACATGGTCCTGCTGGAGTTCGTGACCGCCGCCGGGATCA
CTCACGGCATGGACGAGCTGTACAAGTAAGCGGCCGCGACTCTAGATCATAATCAGCCATACCACATTT
