>Addgene plasmid #56490 | sfGFP-VSVG-16 | depositor partial sequence | sequence record 87384 | insert sequence 2
GTCAGATCCGCTAGCGCTACCGGACTCAGATCTCGCCGCCACCATGAAGTGCCTTTTGTACTTAGCTTTT
TTATTCATCGGGGTGAATTGCAAGTTCACCATAGTTTTTCCACACAACCAAAAAGGAAACTGGAAAAATG
TTCCTTCCAATTACCATTATTGCCCGTCAAGCTCAGATTTAAATTGGCATAATGACTTAATAGGCACAGC
CTTACAAGTCAAAATGCCCAAGAGTCACAAGGCTATTCAAGCAGACGGTTGGATGTGTCATGCTTCCAAA
TGGGTCACTACTTGTGATTTCCGCTGGTACGGACCGAAGTATATAACACATTCCATCCGATCCTTCACTC
CATCTGTAGAACAATGCAAGGAAAGCATTGAACAAACGAAACAAGGAACTTGGCTGAATCCAGGCTTCCC
TCCTCAAAGTTGTGGATATGCAACTGTGACGGATGCTGAAGCAGCGATTGTCCAGGTGACTCCTCACCAT
GTGCTTGTTGATGAATACACAGGAGAATGGGTTGATTCACAGTTCATCAACGGAAAATGCAGCAATGACA
TATGCCCCACTGTCCATAACTCCACAACCTGGCATTCCGACTATAAGGTCAAAGGGCTATGTGATTCTAA
CCTCATTTCCATGGACATCACCTCCTTCTCAGAGGACGGAGAGCTATCATCCCTAGGAAAGGAGGGCACA
GGGTTCAGAAGTAACTACTTTGCTTATGAAACCGGAGACAAGGCCTGCAAAATGCAGTACTGCAAGCATT
GGGGAGTCAGACTCCCATCAGGTGTCTGGTTCGAGATGGCTGATAAGGATCTCTTTGCTGCAGCCAGATT
CCCTGAATGCCCAGAAGGGTCAAGTATCTCTGCTCCATCTCAGACCTCAG
