>Addgene plasmid #56490 | sfGFP-VSVG-16 | addgene partial sequence | sequence record 125661 | EGFP-N 5'-CGTCGCCGTCCAGCTCGACCAG-3'
GCTCCTCGCCCTTGCTCACCATGGTGGCGACCGGTGGATCCCGGGCCCGCGGTACCGTCGACTGCAGAAT
TCTGTTTCCAAGTCGGTTCATCTCTATGTCTGTATAAATCTGTCTTTTCTTGGTGTGCTTTAATTTAATG
CAAAGATAAATACCAACTCGGAGAACCAAGAATAGTCCAATGATTAACCCTATGATAAAGAAAAAAGAGG
CAATAGAGCTCTTCCAACTACTGAACCAACCTTCTACAAACTCGATTGGATTTTTGGATAGCCCAGTATC
ACCAAAAAAAAATAAAGTCTCATCATCAGGAAGCTGCGAAGCAGCGTCTTGAATGTGAGGATGTTCAAAC
ACCTGAGCCTTTGAGCTAAGATGAAGATCGGAGTCCAACATACCATGTCCAATCATATATAAAGGAAACT
TATATCCTGAACTGGTCCTCAGAACTCCATTGGGTCCAATTTCCACGTCTTCATATGGAGCCCAGTCATC
CCACAGTTCCCTTTCTGTGGTAGTTCCACTGATCATTCCGACCATTCTTGAGAGGATTGGAGCAGCAATA
TCGACTCTGATGTATCTGGTCTCAAAGTATTTTAGGGTACCATTGATTATGGTAAAGACAGGACCGGTTC
CTGGGTTTTTAGGAGCAAGATAGCTGAGATCCACTGGAGAGATGGGAAGACCCGCTCTGATTTTGCTCCA
GGTTTCTTGGCAGAGGGAATAATCCAAGATCCTCTCAACGTCCTGAATGAGACTTACATCCACTGAGGTC
TGAGATGGAGCAGAGATACTTGACCCTTCTGGGCATTCAGGG
