[The description below was written by a language model from this plasmid's Addgene catalogue record.]
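Description:
sfGFP-VSVG-16 is a mammalian expression plasmid that produces the vesicular stomatitis virus glycoprotein (VSVG) fused to superfolder GFP, intended as a fluorescent marker for imaging ER-to-Golgi secretory transport. It is built on an sfGFP fusion backbone of about 4.75 kb (excluding the insert). The plasmid is maintained at high copy number in E. coli under kanamycin selection. It also carries a neomycin resistance marker, so transfected mammalian cells can be selected with G418 if stable expression is wanted. The record does not name the origins of replication or the promoter driving the resistance cassette, and no feature table is available to confirm them.

The VSVG coding sequence is transcribed from the CMV promoter, a strong constitutive promoter in most mammalian cell lines. The use of an SV40 polyA reverse sequencing primer suggests that an SV40 polyadenylation signal lies downstream. The sfGFP tag is recorded as C-terminal and supplied by the backbone, which places the fluorescent protein after VSVG, on the cytoplasmic tail of this type I membrane glycoprotein and clear of the N-terminal signal sequence. The "16" in the name is not explained in the record, and the cloning method is listed as unknown.

VSVG is a classic cargo protein for following membrane traffic through the secretory pathway, and the stated localisation is Golgi/ER transport. Superfolder GFP is a robustly folding green variant, recorded here with excitation at 485 nm and emission at 507 nm, so it suits standard GFP filter sets in live-cell or fixed-cell microscopy. The record does not say whether the insert is wild-type VSVG or a temperature-sensitive variant.
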