Addgene plasmid #56490: sfGFP-VSVG-16
Purpose: Localization: Golgi/ER Transport, Excitation: 485, Emission: 507
Depositing lab: Michael Davidson.
Backbone
  Vector backbone: sfGFP
  Backbone size w/o insert (bp): 4750
  Vector type: Mammalian Expression
  Selectable markers: Neomycin (select with G418)
Growth in bacteria
  Bacterial resistance: Kanamycin, 50 μg/mL
  Growth temperature: 37°C
  Growth strain: DH5alpha
  Copy number: High Copy
Gene/Insert
  Gene/Insert name: VSVG (alt name: M11048.1)
  Promoter: CMV
  Tag / fusion protein: sfGFP (C terminal on backbone)
  Cloning method: Unknown
  Sequencing primers: 5′ CMV-F; 3′ SV40pA-R
Terms and licenses: Academic/Nonprofit Terms; Industry Terms
Depositor comments: . Excitation = 485; Emission = 507
How to cite: sfGFP-VSVG-16 was a gift from Michael Davidson (Addgene plasmid # 56490 ; http://n2t.net/addgene:56490 ; RRID:Addgene_56490)
